LOCUS       Exported 788 bp ds-DNA linear SYN 13-JUN-2021
DEFINITION  synthetic linear DNA
ACCESSION   .
VERSION     .
KEYWORDS    pHL600
SOURCE      synthetic DNA construct
  ORGANISM  synthetic DNA construct
REFERENCE   1 (bases 1 to 788)
  AUTHORS   Adamson DN, Lim HN
  TITLE     Rapid and robust signaling in the CsrA cascade via RNA-protein
            interactions and feedback regulation.
  JOURNAL   Proc Natl Acad Sci U S A. 2013 Aug 6;110(32):13120-5. doi:
            10.1073/pnas.1308476110. Epub 2013 Jul 22.
  PUBMED    23878244
REFERENCE   2 (bases 1 to 788)
  AUTHORS   .
  TITLE     Direct Submission
  JOURNAL   Exported Jun 13, 2021 from SnapGene Server 1.1.58
            http://www.snapgene.com
FEATURES             Location/Qualifiers
     source          1..788
                     /organism="synthetic DNA construct"
                     /mol_type="other DNA"
     primer_bind     79..97
                     /label=pBRforEco
                     /note="pBR322 vectors, upsteam of EcoRI site, forward
                     primer"
     protein_bind    118..136
                     /gene="tetO"
                     /label=tet operator
                     /bound_moiety="tetracycline repressor TetR"
                     /note="bacterial operator O2 for the tetR and tetA genes"
     protein_bind    143..161
                     /gene="tetO"
                     /label=tet operator
                     /bound_moiety="tetracycline repressor TetR"
                     /note="bacterial operator O2 for the tetR and tetA genes"
     terminator      560..631
                     /label=rrnB T1 terminator
                     /note="transcription terminator T1 from the E. coli rrnB
                     gene"
     protein_bind    701..717
                     /label=lac operator
                     /bound_moiety="lac repressor encoded by lacI"
                     /note="The lac repressor binds to the lac operator to
                     inhibit transcription in E. coli. This inhibition can be
                     relieved by adding lactose or
                     isopropyl-beta-D-thiogalactopyranoside (IPTG)."
ORIGIN
        1 ggggttccgc gcacatttcc ccgaaaagtg ccacctgacg tctaagaaac cattattatc
       61 atgacattaa cctataaaaa taggcgtatc acgaggccct ttcgtcttca cctcgagtcc
      121 ctatcagtga tagagattga catccctatc agtgatagag atactgtcga cgagtcagac
      181 aacgaagtga acatcaggat gatgacactt ctgcaggaca caccaggatg gtgtttcagg
      241 gaaaggcttc tggatgaagc gaagaggatg acgcaggacg cgttaaagga cacctccagg
      301 atggagaatg agaaccggtc aggatgattc ggtgggtcag gaaggccagg gacacttcag
      361 gatgaagtat cacatcgggg tggtgtgagc aggaagcaat agttcaggat gaacgattgg
      421 ccgcaaggcc agaggaaaag ttgtcaagga tgagcaggga gcaacaaaag tagctggaat
      481 gctgcgaaac gaaccgggag cgctgtgaat acagtgctcc ctttttttat tgggcccatg
      541 gtacgcgtgc tagaggcatc aaataaaacg aaaggctcag tcgaaagact gggcctttcg
      601 ttttatctgt tgtttgtcgg tgaacgctct cnnnnnnngg acaaatccgc cncnnnnnac
      661 ctangcgcgg atccataaat gtgancggat ancattgaca ttgtgagcgg ataacaagat
      721 actcccggnn anngangaaa anaaaatgct gattctnacn cnnnnagttg gngagaccct
      781 cangantg
//
