>Addgene plasmid #37563 | pHL600 | depositor partial sequence | sequence record 47320 | CsrB & CsrA region (Reverse Primer, Complemented)
GGGGNNNNCATTTTGAATGTATTTANNAAAANTAANCAAATAGGGNTTCCGCGCACATTTCCCCGAAAAG
TGCCNCCTGACGTNTAAGAAACCATTATTATCATGACATTAACCTATAAAAATAGGCGTATCACGAGGCC
CTTTCGTCTTCACCTCGAGTCCCTATCAGTGATAGAGATTGACATCCCTATCAGTGATAGAGATACTGTC
GACGAGTCAGACAACGAAGTGAACATCAGGATGATGACACTTCTGCAGGACACACCAGGATGGTGTTTCA
GGGAAAGGCTTCTGGATGAAGCGAAGAGGATGACGCAGGACGCGTTAAAGGACACCTCCAGGATGGAGAA
TGAGAACCGGTCAGGATGATTCGGTGGGTCAGGAAGGCCAGGGACACTTCAGGATGAAGTATCACATCGG
GGTGGTGTGAGCAGGAAGCAATAGTTCAGGATGAACGATTGGCCGCAAGGCCAGAGGAAAAGTTGTCAAG
GATGAGCAGGGAGCAACAAAAGTAGCTGGAATGCTGCGAAACGAACCGGGAGCGCTGTGAATACAGTGCT
CCCTTTTTTTATTGGGCCCATGGTACGCGTGCTAGAGGCATCAAATAAAACGAAAGGCTCAGTCGAAAGA
CTGGGCCTTTCGTTTTATCTGTTGTTTGTCGGTGAACGCTCTCCTGAGTAGGACAAATCCGCCGCCCTAG
ACCTAGGCGCGGATCCATAAATGTGAGCGGATAACATTGACATTGTGAGCGGATAACAAGATACTCCCGG
GTAAGGAGGAAAAAAAATGCTGATTCTGACTCGTCGAGTTGGTGAGACCCTCATGATTGGGGATGAGGTC
ACCGTGACAGTTTTAGGGGTAAAGGGCAACCAGGTACGTATTGGCGTAAATGCCCCGAAGGAAGTTTCTG
TTCACCGTGAAGAGATCTACCAGCGTATCCAGGCTGAAAAATCCCAGCNGTCCAGTTACTAAGGTACCTG
AAAGAAGCTTTAATCGTACAGGGTAGTACAAATAAAAAGCACTCAGTA
