>Addgene plasmid #37563 | pHL600 | addgene partial sequence | sequence record 50387 | AspTerm 5'-ACTGCTCACAAGAAAAAAGGCACG-3'
CCCTGTACGATTAAAGCTTCTTTCAGGTACCTTAGTAACTGGACTGCTGGGATTTTTCAGCCTGGATACG
CTGGTAGATCTCTTCACGGTGAACAGAAACTTCCTTCGGGGCATTTACGCCAATACGTACCTGGTTGCCC
TTTACCCCTAAAACTGTCACGGTGACCTCATCCCCAATCATGAGGGTCTCACCAACTCGACGAGTCAGAA
TCAGCATTTTTTTTCCTCCTTACCCGGGAGTATCTTGTTATCCGCTCACAATGTCAATGTTATCCGCTCA
CATTTATGGATCCGCGCCTAGGTCTAGGGCGGCGGATTTGTCCTACTCAGGAGAGCGTTCACCGACAAAC
AACAGATAAAACGAAAGGCCCAGTCTTTCGACTGAGCCTTTCGTTTTATTTGATGCCTCTAGCACGCGTA
CCATGGGCCCAATAAAAAAAGGGAGCACTGTATTCACAGCGCTCCCGGTTCGTTTCGCAGCATTCCAGCT
ACTTTTGTTGCTCCCTGCTCATCCTTGACAACTTTTCCTCTGGCCTTGCGGCCAATCGTTCATCCTGAAC
TATTGCTTCCTGCTCACACCACCCCGATGTGATACTTCATCCTGAAGTGTCCCTGGCCTTCCTGACCCAC
CGAATCATCCTGACCGGTTCTCATTCTCCATCCTGGAGGTGTCCTTTAACGCGTCCTGCGTCATCCTCTT
CGCTTCATCCAGAAGCCTTTCCCTGAAACACCATCCTGGTGTGTCCTGCAGAAGTGTCATCATCCTGATG
TTCACTTCGTTGTCTGACTCGTCGACAGTATCTCTATCACTGATAGGGATGTCAATCTCTATCACTGATA
GGGACTCGAG
