[The description below was written by a language model from this plasmid's Addgene catalogue record and the feature table of its GenBank file.]
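Description:
pHL600 is a bacterial expression and synthetic-biology plasmid built on a pZ-series modular backbone, derived from the Lutz and Bujard expression system. It replicates in E. coli from a p15A origin and is selected with kanamycin. The record lists it as high copy, although p15A origins are generally regarded as giving low-to-moderate copy numbers, so that field should be read with some caution.

The plasmid carries two independently controlled E. coli components of the carbon storage regulator (Csr) system. The first insert is CsrB (369 bp), a noncoding small RNA that binds and sequesters CsrA protein. It is placed under the pLtetO-1 promoter, which is repressed by TetR and induced with tetracycline analogues such as anhydrotetracycline. The second is CsrA (186 bp), the RNA-binding post-transcriptional regulator. It is driven by pLlacO-1, which is repressed by LacI and induced with IPTG. Because the two promoters respond to different inducers, the regulator and its antagonist RNA can be tuned separately in a host that supplies both repressors. This fits the associated study of signaling dynamics, RNA-protein interactions and feedback in the CsrA cascade.

The available sequence record covers only a 788 bp portion of the plasmid. It shows two tet operator sites consistent with pLtetO-1, followed after a gap compatible with the CsrB insert by an rrnB T1 terminator, which insulates the first transcription unit. A lac operator then marks the start of the pLlacO-1 region. The CsrA coding region, origin and kanamycin resistance gene fall outside this annotated segment.
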