Addgene plasmid #37563: pHL600
Depositing lab: Han Lim. Depositing organization: University of California, Berkeley. Publication: Rapid and robust signaling in the CsrA cascade via RNA-protein interactions and feedback regulation. Adamson DN, Lim HN. Proc Natl Acad Sci U S A. 2013 Aug 6;110(32):13120-5. doi: 10.1073/pnas.1308476110. Epub 2013 Jul 22. PubMed 23878244.
Backbone
  Vector backbone: pZ with p15a origin
  Backbone manufacturer: Lim Lab
  Modifications to backbone: Plasmid modified from Rolf Lutz and Hermann Bujard, 1997
  Vector type: Bacterial Expression, Synthetic Biology
Growth in bacteria
  Bacterial resistance: Kanamycin, 50 μg/mL
  Growth temperature: 37°C
  Growth strain: XL1 Blue
  Copy number: High Copy
Gene/Insert 1
  Gene/Insert name: CsrB
  Species: E. coli
  Insert size (bp): 369
  Entrez Gene: csrB (a.k.a. b4408, ECK2787, JWR0062)
  Promoter: pLtetO-1
  Cloning method: Restriction Enzyme; 5′ cloning site SalI (not destroyed); 3′ cloning site ApaI (not destroyed)
  Sequencing primers: 5′ CAGTCATAGCCGAATAGCCT; 3′ ccggaattc ACTGCTCACA AGAAAAAAGG CACG
Gene/Insert 2
  Gene/Insert name: CsrA
  Species: E. coli
  Insert size (bp): 186
  Entrez Gene: csrA (a.k.a. b2696, ECK2691, zfiA)
  Promoter: pLlacO-1
  Cloning method: Restriction Enzyme; 5′ cloning site XmaI (not destroyed); 3′ cloning site HindIII (not destroyed)
  Sequencing primers: 5′ CAGTCATAGCCGAATAGCCT; 3′ ccggaattc ACTGCTCACA AGAAAAAAGG CACG
Terms and licenses: Academic/Nonprofit Terms; Industry Terms: Not Available to Industry
How to cite: pHL600 was a gift from Han Lim (Addgene plasmid # 37563 ; http://n2t.net/addgene:37563 ; RRID:Addgene_37563)
